>Addgene plasmid #32521 | pHAGE-CMV-Rheb(D60I)-IRES-eGFP-W | addgene partial sequence | sequence record 38169 | CMV-F 5'-CGCAAATGGGCGGTAGGCGTG-3'
GTCAGATCGCCTGGAGACGCCATCNACGCTGTTTTGACCTCCATAGAAGACACCGGCGGCCGCACCATGC
CTCAGTCCAAGTCCCGGAAGATCGCCATCCTGGGCTATCGGTCTGTGGGAAAGTCCTCATTGACAATTCA
GTTTGTTGAAGGTCAATTTGTTGATTCCTACGATCCAACCATAGAAAACACATTCACCAAGCTGATCACA
GTAAATGGGCAAGAGTATCATCTTCAGCTTGTAATCACAGCAGGGCAGGATGAATATTCCATTTTTCCTC
AGACATACTCCATAGATATTAATGGTTATATTCTTGTGTATTCTGTTACATCAATCAAAAGCTTTGAAGT
AATTAAAGTTATCCACGGCAAGCTGTTGGACATGGTGGGGAAAGTGCAGATACCGATTATGTTAGTCGGA
AATAAGAAGGACCTGCATATGGAAAGGGTGATCAGTTATGAAGAAGGAAAGGCTTTGGCAGAATCTTGGA
ATGCAGCTTTTTTGGAATCTTCTGCAAAAGAAAATCAGACTGCTGTGGATGTTTTTAGAAGGATAATTTT
GGAAGCAGAAAAGATTGACGGAGCGGCTTCACAAGGGAAGTCTTCGTGCTCGGTGATGTGAGGATCCCTC
CCCCCCCCCTAA
