[The description below was written by a language model from this plasmid's Addgene catalogue record.]
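Description:
pHAGE-CMV-Rheb(D60I)-IRES-eGFP-W is a lentiviral transfer plasmid for mammalian expression, built on the pHAGE-CMV-IRES backbone and derived directly from the wild-type parent pHAGE-CMV-Rheb-IRES-eGFP-W. It is propagated in bacteria as a high-copy plasmid under ampicillin selection, using a recombination-deficient strain (Stbl3) of the kind usually chosen to keep the repeated lentiviral LTR sequences stable. No feature table accompanies the record, so the detailed layout of the viral elements is not documented here. The "W" in the name most likely refers to a WPRE post-transcriptional enhancer, though the record does not say so explicitly.

The payload is rat Rheb, a small GTPase that activates mTORC1 signalling, carrying a D60I substitution introduced by site-directed mutagenesis to produce a dominant-negative form. The coding sequence lies between NotI and BamHI sites, both retained, and is driven by the CMV promoter. An IRES downstream of Rheb allows eGFP to be translated from the same bicistronic transcript, so green fluorescence marks transfected or transduced cells that also express the mutant protein, without fusing a tag to Rheb itself.

The construct is intended for interfering with endogenous Rheb function, either by direct transfection or after packaging into lentiviral particles for delivery to cells that are hard to transfect. The depositor adds an important caveat: although D60I has been reported to have robust dominant-negative activity in other cell types, this construct did not give robust dominant-negative activity in neurons.
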