Addgene plasmid #32521: pHAGE-CMV-Rheb(D60I)-IRES-eGFP-W
Depositing lab: Mustafa Sahin. Depositing organization: Boston Children's Hospital.
Backbone
  Vector backbone: pHAGE-CMV-Rheb-IRES-eGFP-W
  Backbone manufacturer: Addgene plasmid #32519
  Vector type: Mammalian Expression, Lentiviral
Growth in bacteria
  Bacterial resistance: Ampicillin, 100 μg/mL
  Growth temperature: 37°C
  Growth strain: Stbl3
  Copy number: High Copy
Gene/Insert
  Gene/Insert name: Dominant negative Rheb (D60I)
  Species: R. norvegicus (rat)
  Mutation: D60I to make dominant negative
  Entrez Gene: Rheb
  Promoter: CMV
  Cloning method: Restriction Enzyme; 5′ cloning site NotI (not destroyed); 3′ cloning site BamHI (not destroyed)
  Sequencing primers: 5′ CMV forward
Terms and licenses: Academic/Nonprofit Terms; Industry Terms: Not Available to Industry
Depositor comments: The published dominant negative D60I mutation was introduced to pHAGE-CMV-Rheb-IRES-eGFP-W by site directed mutagenesis. Although reported to have robust DN activity in other cell types, this construct did not provide robust DN activity in neurons. The original pHAGE-CMV-IRES lentiviral vector is from Dr Richard C. Mulligan at Harvard (Mostoslavsky G et al., 2005).
How to cite: pHAGE-CMV-Rheb(D60I)-IRES-eGFP-W was a gift from Mustafa Sahin (Addgene plasmid # 32521 ; http://n2t.net/addgene:32521 ; RRID:Addgene_32521)
